>Addgene plasmid #232763 | dCas9-SS18_IDR-EGFP | addgene full sequence | sequence record 462112 | Addgene NGS Result
CATTTTCTCCTCCTTGTATAAATCCTGGTTGCTGTCTCTTTATGAGGAGTTGTGGCCCGTTGTCAGGCAA
CGTGGCGTGGTGTGCACTGTGTTTGCTGACGCAACCCCCACTGGTTGGGGCATTGCCACCACCTGTCAGC
TCCTTTCCGGGACTTTCGCTTTCCCCCTCCCTATTGCCACGGCGGAACTCATCGCCGCCTGCCTTGCCCG
CTGCTGGACAGGGGCTCGGCTGTTGGGCACTGACAATTCCGTGGTGTTGTCGGGGAAATCATCGTCCTTT
CCTTGGCTGCTCGCCTGTGTTGCCACCTGGATTCTGCGCGGGACGTCCTTCTGCTACGTCCCTTCGGCCC
TCAATCCAGCGGACCTTCCTTCCCGCGGCCTGCTGCCGGCTCTGCGGCCTCTTCCGCGTCTTCGCCTTCG
CCCTCAGACGAGTCGGATCTCCCTTTGGGCCGCCTCCCCGCGTCGACTTTAAGACCAATGACTTACAAGG
CAGCTGTAGATCTTAGCCACTTTTTAAAAGAAAAGGGGGGACTGGAAGGGCTAATTCACTCCCAACGAAG
ACAAGATCTGCTTTTTGCTTGTACTGGGTCTCTCTGGTTAGACCAGATCTGAGCCTGGGAGCTCTCTGGC
TAACTAGGGAACCCACTGCTTAAGCCTCAATAAAGCTTGCCTTGAGTGCTTCAAGTAGTGTGTGCCCGTC
TGTTGTGTGACTCTGGTAACTAGAGATCCCTCAGACCCTTTTAGTCAGTGTGGAAAATCTCTAGCAGGGC
CCGTTTAAACCCGCTGATCAGCCTCGACTGTGCCTTCTAGTTGCCAGCCATCTGTTGTTTGCCCCTCCCC
CGTGCCTTCCTTGACCCTGGAAGGTGCCACTCCCACTGTCCTTTCCTAATAAAATGAGGAAATTGCATCG
CATTGTCTGAGTAGGTGTCATTCTATTCTGGGGGGTGGGGTGGGGCAGGACAGCAAGGGGGAGGATTGGG
AAGACAATAGCAGGCATGCTGGGGATGCGGTGGGCTCTATGGCTTCTGAGGCGGAAAGAACCAGCTGGGG
CTCTAGGGGGTATCCCC
[124 nt withheld, positions 1068-1191]
C
[91 nt withheld, positions 1193-1283]
A
[49 nt withheld, positions 1285-1333]
CCTTTGACGTTGGAGTCCACGTTCTTT
[37 nt withheld, positions 1361-1397]
ACCCTATCTCGGTCTATTCTTTTGATTTATAAGGGATTTTGCCGATTTCGGCCTATTGGTTAAAAAATGA
GCTGATTTAACAAAAATTTAACGCGAATTAATTCTGTGGAATGTGTGTCAGTTAGGGTGTGGAAAGTCCC
CAGGCTCCCCAGCAGGCAGAAGTATGCAAAGCATGCATCTCAATTAGTCAGCAACCAGGTGTGGAAAGTC
CCCAGGCTCCCCAGCAGGCAGAAGTATGCAAAGCATGCATCTCAATTAGTCAGCAACCATAGTCCCGCCC
CTAACTCCGCCCATCCCGCCCCTAACTCCGCCCAGTTCCGCCCATTCTCCGCCCCATGGCTGACTAATTT
TTTTTATTTATGCAGAGGCCGAGGCCGCCTCTGCCTCTGAGCTATTCCAGAAGTAGTGAGGAGGCTTTTT
TGGAGGCCTAGGCTTTTGCAAAAAGCTCCCGGGAGCTTGTATATCCATTTTCGGATCTGATCAGCACGTG
TTGACAATTAATCATCGGCATAGTATATCGGCATAGTATAATACGACAAGGTGAGGAACTAAACCATGGC
CAAGTTGACCAGTGCCGTTCCGGTGCTCACCGCGCGCGACGTCGCCGGAGCGGTCGAGTTCTGGACCGAC
CGGCTCGGGTTCTCCCGGGACTTCGTGGAGGACGACTTCGCCGGTGTGGTCCGGGACGACGTGACCCTGT
TCATCAGCGCGGTCCAGGACCAGGTGGTGCCGGACAACACCCTGGCCTGGGTGTGGGTGCGCGGCCTGGA
CGAGCTGTACGCCGAGTGGTCGGAGGTCGTGTCCACGAACTTCCGGGACGCCTCCGGGCCGGCCATGACC
GAGATCGGCGAGCAGCCGTGGGGGCGGGAGTTCGCCCTGCGCGACCCGGCCGGCAACTGCGTGCACTTCG
TGGCCGAGGAGCAGGACTGACACGTGCTACGAGATTTCGATTCCACCGCCGCCTTCTATGAAAGGTTGGG
CTTCGGAATCGTTTTCCGGGACGCCGGCTGGATGATCCTCCAGCGCGGGGATCTCATGCTGGAGTTCTTC
GCCCACCCCAACTTGTTTATTGCAGCTTATAATGGTTACAAATAAAGCAATAGCATCACAAATTTCACAA
ATAAAGCATTTTTTTCACTGCATTCTAGTTGTGGTTTGTCCAAACTCATCAATGTATCTTATCATGTCTG
TATACCGTCGACCTCTAGCTAGAGCTTGGCGTAATCATGGTCATAGCTGTTTCCTGTGTGAAATTGTTAT
CCGCTCACAATTCCACACAACATACGAGCCGGAAGCATAAAGTGTAAAGCCTGGGGTGCCTAATGAGTGA
GCTAACTCACATTAATTGCGTTGCGCTCACTGCCCGCTTTCCAGTCGGGAAACCTGTCGTGCCAGCTGCA
TTAATGAATCGGCCAACGCGCGGGGAGAGGCGGTTTGCGTATTGGGCGCTCTTCCGCTTCCTCGCTCACT
GACTCGCTGCGCTCGGTCGTTCGGCTGCGGCGAGCGGTATCAGCTCACTCAAAGGCGGTAATACGGTTAT
CCACAGAATCAGGGGATAACGCAGGAAAGAACATGTGAGCAAAAGGCCAGCAAAAGGCCAGGAACCGTAA
AAAGGCCGCGTTGCTGGCGTTTTTCCATAGGCTCCGCCCCCCTGACGAGCATCACAAAAATCGACGCTCA
AGTCAGAGGTGGCGAAACCCGACAGGACTATAAAGATACCAGGCGTTTCCCCCTGGAAGCTCCCTCGTGC
GCTCTCCTGTTCCGACCCTGCCGCTTACCGGATACCTGTCCGCCTTTCTCCCTTCGGGAAGCGTGGCGCT
TTCTCATAGCTCACGCTGTAGGTATCTCAGTTCGGTGTAGGTCGTTCGCTCCAAGCTGGGCTGTGTGCAC
GAACCCCCCGTTCAGCCCGACCGCTGCGCCTTATCCGGTAACTATCGTCTTGAGTCCAACCCGGTAAGAC
ACGACTTATCGCCACTGGCAGCAGCCACTGGTAACAGGATTAGCAGAGCGAGGTATGTAGGCGGTGCTAC
AGAGTTCTTGAAGTGGTGGCCTAACTACGGCTACACTAGAAGAACAGTATTTGGTATCTGCGCTCTGCTG
AAGCCAGTTACCTTCGGAAAAAGAGTTGGTAGCTCTTGATCCGGCAAACAAACCACCGCTGGTAGCGGTG
GTTTTTTTGTTTGCAAGCAGCAGATTACGCGCAGAAAAAAAGGATCTCAAGAAGATCCTTTGATCTTTTC
TACGGGGTCTGACGCTCAGTGGAACGAAAACTCACGTTAAGGGATTTTGGTCATGAGATTATCAAAAAGG
ATCTTCACCTAGATCCTTTTAAATTAAAAATGAAGTTTTAAATCAATCTAAAGTATATATGAGTAAACTT
GGTCTGACAGTTACCAATGCTTAATCAGTGAGGCACCTATCTCAGCGATCTGTCTATTTCGTTCATCCAT
AGTTGCCTGACTCCCCGTCGTGTAGATAACTACGATACGGGAGGGCTTACCATCTGGCCCCAGTGCTGCA
ATGATACCGCGAGACCCACGCTCACCGGCTCCAGATTTATCAGCAATAAACCAGCCAGCCGGAAGGGCCG
AGCGCAGAAGTGGTCCTGCAACTTTATCCGCCTCCATCCAGTCTATTAATTGTTGCCGGGAAGCTAGAGT
AAGTAGTTCGCCAGTTAATAGTTTGCGCAACGTTGTTGCCATTGCTACAGGCATCGTGGTGTCACGCTCG
TCGTTTGGTATGGCTTCATTCAGCTCCGGTTCCCAACGATCAAGGCGAGTTACATGATCCCCCATGTTGT
GCAAAAAAGCGGTTAGCTCCTTCGGTCCTCCGATCGTTGTCAGAAGTAAGTTGGCCGCAGTGTTATCACT
CATGGTTATGGCAGCACTGCATAATTCTCTTACTGTCATGCCATCCGTAAGATGCTTTTCTGTGACTGGT
GAGTACTCAACCAAGTCATTCTGAGAATAGTGTATGCGGCGACCGAGTTGCTCTTGCCCGGCGTCAATAC
GGGATAATACCGCGCCACATAGCAGAACTTTAAAAGTGCTCATCATTGGAAAACGTTCTTCGGGGCGAAA
ACTCTCAAGGATCTTACCGCTGTTGAGATCCAGTTCGATGTAACCCACTCGTGCACCCAACTGATCTTCA
GCATCTTTTACTTTCACCAGCGTTTCTGGGTGAGCAAAAACAGGAAGGCAAAATGCCGCAAAAAAGGGAA
TAAGGGCGACACGGAAATGTTGAATACTCATACTCTTCCTTTTTCAATATTATTGAAGCATTTATCAGGG
TTATTGTCTCATGAGCGGATACATATTTGAATGTATTTAGAAAAATAAACAAATAGGGGTTCCGCGCACA
TTTCCCCGAAAAGTGCCACCTGACGTCGACGGATCGGGAGATCTCCCGATCCCCTATGGTGCACTCTCAG
TACAATCTGCTCTGATGCCGCATAGTTAAGCCAGTATCTGCTCCCTGCTTGTGTGTTGGAGGTCGCTGAG
TAGTGCGCGAGCAAAATTTAAGCTACAACAAGGCAAGGCTTGACCGACAATTGCATGAAGAATCTGCTTA
GGGTTAGGCGTTTTGCGCTGCTTCGCGATGTACGGGCCAGATATACGCGTTGACATTGATTATTGACTAG
TTATTAATAGTAATCAATTACGGGGTCATTAGTTCATAGCCCATATATGGAGTTCCGCGTTACATAACTT
ACGGTAAATGGCCCGCCTGGCTGACCGCCCAACGACCCCCGCCCATTGACGTCAATAATGACGTATGTTC
CCATAGTAACGCCAATAGGGACTTTCCATTGACGTCAATGGGTGGAGTATTTACGGTAAACTGCCCACTT
GGCAGTACATCAAGTGTATCATATGCCAAGTACGCCCCCTATTGACGTCAATGACGGTAAATGGCCCGCC
TGGCATTATGCCCAGTACATGACCTTATGGGACTTTCCTACTTGGCAGTACATCTACGTATTAGTCATCG
CTATTACCATGGTGATGCGGTTTTGGCAGTACATCAATGGGCGTGGATAGCGGTTTGACTCACGGGGATT
TCCAAGTCTCCACCCCATTGACGTCAATGGGAGTTTGTTTTGGCACCAAAATCAACGGGACTTTCCAAAA
TGTCGTAACAACTCCGCCCCATTGACGCAAATGGGCGGTAGGCGTGTACGGTGGGAGGTCTATATAAGCA
GCGCGTTTTGCCTGTACTGGGTCTCTCTGGTTAGACCAGATCTGAGCCTGGGAGCTCTCTGGCTAACTAG
GGAACCCACTGCTTAAGCCTCAATAAAGCTTGCCTTGAGTGCTTCAAGTAGTGTGTGCCCGTCTGTTGTG
TGACTCTGGTAACTAGAGATCCCTCAGACCCTTTTAGTCAGTGTGGAAAATCTCTAGCAGTGGCGCCCGA
ACAGGGACTTGAAAGCGAAAGGGAAACCAGAGGAGCTCTCTCGACGCAGGACTCGGCTTGCTGAAGCGCG
CACGGCAAGAGGCGAGGGGCGGCGACTGGTGAGTACGCCAAAAATTTTGACTAGCGGAGGCTAGAAGGAG
AGAGATGGGTGCGAGAGCGTCAGTATTAAGCGGGGGAGAATTAGATCGCGATGGGAAAAAATTCGGTTAA
GGCCAGGGGGAAAGAAAAAATATAAATTAAAACATATAGTATGGGCAAGCAGGGAGCTAGAACGATTCGC
AGTTAATCCTGGCCTGTTAGAAACATCAGAAGGCTGTAGACAAATACTGGGACAGCTACAACCATCCCTT
CAGACAGGATCAGAAGAACTTAGATCATTATATAATACAGTAGCAACCCTCTATTGTGTGCATCAAAGGA
TAGAGATAAAAGACACCAAGGAAGCTTTAGACAAGATAGAGGAAGAGCAAAACAAAAGTAAGACCACCGC
ACAGCAAGCGGCCGCTGATCTTCAGACCTGGAGGAGGAGATATGAGGGACAATTGGAGAAGTGAATTATA
TAAATATAAAGTAGTAAAAATTGAACCATTAGGAGTAGCACCCACCAAGGCAAAGAGAAGAGTGGTGCAG
AGAGAAAAAAGAGCAGTGGGAATAGGAGCTTTGTTCCTTGGGTTCTTGGGAGCAGCAGGAAGCACTATGG
GCGCAGCGTCAATGACGCTGACGGTACAGGCCAGACAATTATTGTCTGGTATAGTGCAGCAGCAGAACAA
TTTGCTGAGGGCTATTGAGGCGCAACAGCATCTGTTGCAACTCACAGTCTGGGGCATCAAGCAGCTCCAG
GCAAGAATCCTGGCTGTGGAAAGATACCTAAAGGATCAACAGCTCCTGGGGATTTGGGGTTGCTCTGGAA
AACTCATTTGCACCACTGCTGTGCCTTGGAATGCTAGTTGGAGTAATAAATCTCTGGAACAGATTTGGAA
TCACACGACCTGGATGGAGTGGGACAGAGAAATTAACAATTACACAAGCTTAATACACTCCTTAATTGAA
GAATCGCAAAACCAGCAAGAAAAGAATGAACAAGAATTATTGGAATTAGATAAATGGGCAAGTTTGTGGA
ATTGGTTTAACATAACAAATTGGCTGTGGTATATAAAATTATTCATAATGATAGTAGGAGGCTTGGTAGG
TTTAAGAATAGTTTTTGCTGTACTTTCTATAGTGAATAGAGTTAGGCAGGGATATTCACCATTATCGTTT
CAGACCCACCTCCCAACCCCGAGGGGACCCGACAGGCCCGAAGGAATAGAAGAAGAAGGTGGAGAGAGAG
ACAGAGACAGATCCATTCGATTAGTGAACGGATCGGCACTGCGTGCGCCAATTCTGCAGACAAATGGCAG
TATTCATCCACAATTTTAAAAGAAAAGGGGGGATTGGGGGGTACAGTGCAGGGGAAAGAATAGTAGACAT
AATAGCAACAGACATACAAACTAAAGAATTACAAAAACAAATTACAAAAATTCAAAATTTTCGGGTTTAT
TACAGGGACAGCAGAGATCCAGTTTGGTTAATTAAGGTACCGATATCACTAGTGTTCCATTAACTGCGCT
AAAAATAATTTTTAAATCTTTTTTAGCTTCTTGCTCTTTTTTGTACGTCTCTGTTTTAGAGCTAGAAATA
GCAAGTTAAAATAAGGCTAGTCCGTTATCAACTTGAAAAAGTGGCACCGAGTCGGTGCTTTTTTGAATTC
GCTAGCTAGGTCTTGAAAGGAGTGGGAATTGGCTCCGGTGCCCGTCAGTGGGCAGAGCGCACATCGCCCA
CAGTCCCCGAGAAGTTGGGGGGAGGGGTCGGCAATTGATCCGGTGCCTAGAGAAGGTGGCGCGGGGTAAA
CTGGGAAAGTGATGTCGTGTACTGGCTCCGCCTTTTTCCCGAGGGTGGGGGAGAACCGTATATAAGTGCA
GTAGTCGCCGTGAACGTTCTTTTTCGCAACGGGTTTGCCGCCAGAACACAGGACCGGTTCTAGAGCGCTG
CCACCATGGCCCCAAAGAAGAAGCGGAAGGTCGGTATCCACGGAGTCCCAGCAGCCGACAAGAAGTACAG
CATCGGCCTGGCCATCGGCACCAACTCTGTGGGCTGGGCCGTGATCACCGACGAGTACAAGGTGCCCAGC
AAGAAATTCAAGGTGCTGGGCAACACCGACCGGCACAGCATCAAGAAGAACCTGATCGGAGCCCTGCTGT
TCGACAGCGGCGAAACAGCCGAGGCCACCCGGCTGAAGAGAACCGCCAGAAGAAGATACACCAGACGGAA
GAACCGGATCTGCTATCTGCAAGAGATCTTCAGCAACGAGATGGCCAAGGTGGACGACAGCTTCTTCCAC
AGACTGGAAGAGTCCTTCCTGGTGGAAGAGGATAAGAAGCACGAGCGGCACCCCATCTTCGGCAACATCG
TGGACGAGGTGGCCTACCACGAGAAGTACCCCACCATCTACCACCTGAGAAAGAAACTGGTGGACAGCAC
CGACAAGGCCGACCTGCGGCTGATCTATCTGGCCCTGGCCCACATGATCAAGTTCCGGGGCCACTTCCTG
ATCGAGGGCGACCTGAACCCCGACAACAGCGACGTGGACAAGCTGTTCATCCAGCTGGTGCAGACCTACA
ACCAGCTGTTCGAGGAAAACCCCATCAACGCCAGCGGCGTGGACGCCAAGGCCATCCTGTCTGCCAGACT
GAGCAAGAGCAGACGGCTGGAAAATCTGATCGCCCAGCTGCCCGGCGAGAAGAAGAATGGCCTGTTCGGA
AACCTGATTGCCCTGAGCCTGGGCCTGACCCCCAACTTCAAGAGCAACTTCGACCTGGCCGAGGATGCCA
AACTGCAGCTGAGCAAGGACACCTACGACGACGACCTGGACAACCTGCTGGCCCAGATCGGCGACCAGTA
CGCCGACCTGTTTCTGGCCGCCAAGAACCTGTCCGACGCCATCCTGCTGAGCGACATCCTGAGAGTGAAC
ACCGAGATCACCAAGGCCCCCCTGAGCGCCTCTATGATCAAGAGATACGACGAGCACCACCAGGACCTGA
CCCTGCTGAAAGCTCTCGTGCGGCAGCAGCTGCCTGAGAAGTACAAAGAGATTTTCTTCGACCAGAGCAA
GAACGGCTACGCCGGCTACATTGACGGCGGAGCCAGCCAGGAAGAGTTCTACAAGTTCATCAAGCCCATC
CTGGAAAAGATGGACGGCACCGAGGAACTGCTCGTGAAGCTGAACAGAGAGGACCTGCTGCGGAAGCAGC
GGACCTTCGACAACGGCAGCATCCCCCACCAGATCCACCTGGGAGAGCTGCACGCCATTCTGCGGCGGCA
GGAAGATTTTTACCCATTCCTGAAGGACAACCGGGAAAAGATCGAGAAGATCCTGACCTTCCGCATCCCC
TACTACGTGGGCCCTCTGGCCAGGGGAAACAGCAGATTCGCCTGGATGACCAGAAAGAGCGAGGAAACCA
TCACCCCCTGGAACTTCGAGGAAGTGGTGGACAAGGGCGCTTCCGCCCAGAGCTTCATCGAGCGGATGAC
CAACTTCGATAAGAACCTGCCCAACGAGAAGGTGCTGCCCAAGCACAGCCTGCTGTACGAGTACTTCACC
GTGTATAACGAGCTGACCAAAGTGAAATACGTGACCGAGGGAATGAGAAAGCCCGCCTTCCTGAGCGGCG
AGCAGAAAAAGGCCATCGTGGACCTGCTGTTCAAGACCAACCGGAAAGTGACCGTGAAGCAGCTGAAAGA
GGACTACTTCAAGAAAATCGAGTGCTTCGACTCCGTGGAAATCTCCGGCGTGGAAGATCGGTTCAACGCC
TCCCTGGGCACATACCACGATCTGCTGAAAATTATCAAGGACAAGGACTTCCTGGACAATGAGGAAAACG
AGGACATTCTGGAAGATATCGTGCTGACCCTGACACTGTTTGAGGACAGAGAGATGATCGAGGAACGGCT
GAAAACCTATGCCCACCTGTTCGACGACAAAGTGATGAAGCAGCTGAAGCGGCGGAGATACACCGGCTGG
GGCAGGCTGAGCCGGAAGCTGATCAACGGCATCCGGGACAAGCAGTCCGGCAAGACAATCCTGGATTTCC
TGAAGTCCGACGGCTTCGCCAACAGAAACTTCATGCAGCTGATCCACGACGACAGCCTGACCTTTAAAGA
GGACATCCAGAAAGCCCAGGTGTCCGGCCAGGGCGATAGCCTGCACGAGCACATTGCCAATCTGGCCGGC
AGCCCCGCCATTAAGAAGGGCATCCTGCAGACAGTGAAGGTGGTGGACGAGCTCGTGAAAGTGATGGGCC
GGCACAAGCCCGAGAACATCGTGATCGAAATGGCCAGAGAGAACCAGACCACCCAGAAGGGACAGAAGAA
CAGCCGCGAGAGAATGAAGCGGATCGAAGAGGGCATCAAAGAGCTGGGCAGCCAGATCCTGAAAGAACAC
CCCGTGGAAAACACCCAGCTGCAGAACGAGAAGCTGTACCTGTACTACCTGCAGAATGGGCGGGATATGT
ACGTGGACCAGGAACTGGACATCAACCGGCTGTCCGACTACGATGTGGACGCCATCGTGCCTCAGAGCTT
TCTGAAGGACGACTCCATCGACAACAAGGTGCTGACCAGAAGCGACAAGAACCGGGGCAAGAGCGACAAC
GTGCCCTCCGAAGAGGTCGTGAAGAAGATGAAGAACTACTGGCGGCAGCTGCTGAACGCCAAGCTGATTA
CCCAGAGAAAGTTCGACAATCTGACCAAGGCCGAGAGAGGCGGCCTGAGCGAACTGGATAAGGCCGGCTT
CATCAAGAGACAGCTGGTGGAAACCCGGCAGATCACAAAGCACGTGGCACAGATCCTGGACTCCCGGATG
AACACTAAGTACGACGAGAATGACAAGCTGATCCGGGAAGTGAAAGTGATCACCCTGAAGTCCAAGCTGG
TGTCCGATTTCCGGAAGGATTTCCAGTTTTACAAAGTGCGCGAGATCAACAACTACCACCACGCCCACGA
CGCCTACCTGAACGCCGTCGTGGGAACCGCCCTGATCAAAAAGTACCCTAAGCTGGAAAGCGAGTTCGTG
TACGGCGACTACAAGGTGTACGACGTGCGGAAGATGATCGCCAAGAGCGAGCAGGAAATCGGCAAGGCTA
CCGCCAAGTACTTCTTCTACAGCAACATCATGAACTTTTTCAAGACCGAGATTACCCTGGCCAACGGCGA
GATCCGGAAGCGGCCTCTGATCGAGACAAACGGCGAAACCGGGGAGATCGTGTGGGATAAGGGCCGGGAT
TTTGCCACCGTGCGGAAAGTGCTGAGCATGCCCCAAGTGAATATCGTGAAAAAGACCGAGGTGCAGACAG
GCGGCTTCAGCAAAGAGTCTATCCTGCCCAAGAGGAACAGCGATAAGCTGATCGCCAGAAAGAAGGACTG
GGACCCTAAGAAGTACGGCGGCTTCGACAGCCCCACCGTGGCCTATTCTGTGCTGGTGGTGGCCAAAGTG
GAAAAGGGCAAGTCCAAGAAACTGAAGAGTGTGAAAGAGCTGCTGGGGATCACCATCATGGAAAGAAGCA
GCTTCGAGAAGAATCCCATCGACTTTCTGGAAGCCAAGGGCTACAAAGAAGTGAAAAAGGACCTGATCAT
CAAGCTGCCTAAGTACTCCCTGTTCGAGCTGGAAAACGGCCGGAAGAGAATGCTGGCCTCTGCCGGCGAA
CTGCAGAAGGGAAACGAACTGGCCCTGCCCTCCAAATATGTGAACTTCCTGTACCTGGCCAGCCACTATG
AGAAGCTGAAGGGCTCCCCCGAGGATAATGAGCAGAAACAGCTGTTTGTGGAACAGCACAAGCACTACCT
GGACGAGATCATCGAGCAGATCAGCGAGTTCTCCAAGAGAGTGATCCTGGCCGACGCTAATCTGGACAAA
GTGCTGTCCGCCTACAACAAGCACCGGGATAAGCCCATCAGAGAGCAGGCCGAGAATATCATCCACCTGT
TTACCCTGACCAATCTGGGAGCCCCTGCCGCCTTCAAGTACTTTGACACCACCATCGACCGGAAGAGGTA
CACCAGCACCAAAGAGGTGCTGGACGCCACCCTGATCCACCAGAGCATCACCGGCCTGTACGAGACACGG
ATCGACCTGTCTCAGCTGGGAGGCGACAAGCGACCTGCCGCCACAAAGAAGGCTGGACAGGCTAAGAAGA
AGAAAGGATCCTCTGTGGCTTTCGCGGCCCCGAGGCAGCGAGGCAAGGGGGAGATCACTCCCGCTGCGAT
TCAGAAGATGTTGGATGACAATAACCATCTTATTCAGTGTATAATGGACTCTCAGAATAAAGGAAAGACC
TCAGAGTGTTCTCAGTATCAGCAGATGTTGCACACAAACTTGGTATACCTTGCTACAATAGCAGATTCTA
ATCAAAATATGCAGTCTCTTTTACCAGCACCACCCACACAGAATATGCCTATGGGTCCTGGAGGGATGAA
TCAGAGCGGCCCTCCCCCACCTCCACGCTCTCACAACATGCCTTCAGATGGAATGGTAGGTGGGGGTCCT
CCTGCACCGCACATGCAGAACCAGATGAACGGCCAGATGCCTGGGCCTAACCATATGCCTATGCAGGGAC
CTGGACCCAATCAACTCAATATGACAAACAGTTCCATGAATATGCCTTCAAGTAGCCATGGATCCATGGG
AGGTTACAACCATTCTGTGCCATCATCACAGAGCATGCCAGTACAGAATCAGATGACAATGAGTCAGGGA
CAACCAATGGGAAACTATGGTCCCAGACCAAATATGAGTATGCAGCCAAACCAAGGTCCAATGATGCATC
AGCAGCCTCCTTCTCAGCAATACAATATGCCACAGGGAGGCGGACAGCATTACCAAGGACAGCAGCCACC
TATGGGAATGATGGGTCAAGTTAACCAAGGCAATCATATGATGGGTCAGAGACAGATTCCTCCCTATAGA
CCTCCTCAACAGGGCCCACCACAGCAGTACTCAGGCCAGGAAGACTATTACGGGGACCAATACAGTCATG
GTGGACAAGGTCCTCCAGAAGGCATGAACCAGCAATATTACCCTGATGGTCATAATGATTACGGTTATCA
GCAACCGTCGTATCCTGAACAAGGCTACGATAGGCCTTATGAGGATTCCTCACAACATTACTACGAAGGA
GGAAATTCACAGTATGGCCAACAGCAAGATGCATACCAGGGACCACCTCCACAACAGGGATATCCACCCC
AGCAGCAGCAGTACCCAGGGCAGCAAGGTTACCCAGGACAGCAGCAGGGCTACGGTCCTTCACAGGGTGG
TCCAGGTCCTCAGTATCCTAACTACCCACAGGGACAAGGTCAGCAGTATGGAGGATATAGACCAACACAG
CCTGGACCACCACAGCCACCCCAGCAGAGGCCTTATGGATATGACCAGGGATCCATGGTGAGCAAGGGCG
AGGAGCTGTTCACCGGGGTGGTGCCCATCCTGGTCGAGCTGGACGGCGACGTAAACGGCCACAAGTTCAG
CGTGTCCGGCGAGGGCGAGGGCGATGCCACCTACGGCAAGCTGACCCTGAAGTTCATCTGCACCACCGGC
AAGCTGCCCGTGCCCTGGCCCACCCTCGTGACCACCCTGACCTACGGCGTGCAGTGCTTCAGCCGCTACC
CCGACCACATGAAGCAGCACGACTTCTTCAAGTCCGCCATGCCCGAAGGCTACGTCCAGGAGCGCACCAT
CTTCTTCAAGGACGACGGCAACTACAAGACCCGCGCCGAGGTGAAGTTCGAGGGCGACACCCTGGTGAAC
CGCATCGAGCTGAAGGGCATCGACTTCAAGGAGGACGGCAACATCCTGGGGCACAAGCTGGAGTACAACT
ACAACAGCCACAACGTCTATATCATGGCCGACAAGCAGAAGAACGGCATCAAGGTGAACTTCAAGATCCG
CCACAACATCGAGGACGGCAGCGTGCAGCTCGCCGACCACTACCAGCAGAACACCCCCATCGGCGACGGC
CCCGTGCTGCTGCCCGACAACCACTACCTGAGCACCCAGTCCGCCCTGAGCAAAGACCCCAACGAGAAGC
GCGATCACATGGTCCTGCTGGAGTTCGTGACCGCCGCCGGGATCACTCTCGGCATGGACGAGCTGTACAA
GGGATCCGATTACAAAGACGATGACGATAAGGGATCCGGCGCAACAAACTTCTCTCTGCTGAAACAAGCC
GGAGATGTCGAAGAGAATCCTGGACCGACCGAGTACAAGCCCACGGTGCGCCTCGCCACCCGCGACGACG
TCCCCAGGGCCGTACGCACCCTCGCCGCCGCGTTCGCCGACTACCCCGCCACGCGCCACACCGTCGATCC
GGACCGCCACATCGAGCGGGTCACCGAGCTGCAAGAACTCTTCCTCACGCGCGTCGGGCTCGACATCGGC
AAGGTGTGGGTCGCGGACGACGGCGCCGCGGTGGCGGTCTGGACCACGCCGGAGAGCGTCGAAGCGGGGG
CGGTGTTCGCCGAGATCGGCCCGCGCATGGCCGAGTTGAGCGGTTCCCGGCTGGCCGCGCAGCAACAGAT
GGAAGGCCTCCTGGCGCCGCACCGGCCCAAGGAGCCCGCGTGGTTCCTGGCCACCGTCGGAGTCTCGCCC
GACCACCAGGGCAAGGGTCTGGGCAGCGCCGTCGTGCTCCCCGGAGTGGAGGCGGCCGAGCGCGCCGGGG
TGCCCGCCTTCCTGGAGACCTCCGCGCCCCGCAACCTCCCCTTCTACGAGCGGCTCGGCTTCACCGTCAC
CGCCGACGTCGAGGTGCCCGAAGGACCGCGCACCTGGTGCATGACCCGCAAGCCCGGTGCCTGAACGCGT
TAAGTCGACAATCAACCTCTGGATTACAAAATTTGTGAAAGATTGACTGGTATTCTTAACTATGTTGCTC
CTTTTACGCTATGTGGATACGCTGCTTTAATGCCTTTGTATCATGCTATTGCTTCCCGTATGGCTTT
Features (pLannotate 1.2.2; 35 found; start..end, strand, type, name):
    512..531     +  misc_feature   cPPT/CTS (fragment): central polypurine tract and central termination sequence of HIV-1
    533..766     +  LTR            3' LTR (ΔU3): self-inactivating 3' long terminal repeat (LTR) from HIV-1
    798..1022    +  polyA_signal   bGH poly(A) signal: bovine growth hormone polyadenylation signal
   1026..1047    +  promoter       SV40 promoter (fragment): SV40 enhancer and early promoter
   1068..1496    +  rep_origin     f1 ori (sequence partly withheld): f1 bacteriophage origin of replication; arrow indicates direction of (+) strand synthesis
   1510..1839    +  promoter       SV40 promoter: SV40 enhancer and early promoter
   1887..1934    +  promoter       EM7 promoter: synthetic bacterial promoter&nbsp
   1953..2327    +  CDS            BleoR: antibiotic-binding protein; Sh ble from Streptoalloteichus hindustanus; confers resistance to bleomycin, phleomycin, and Zeocin™
   2337..2462    +  CDS            ble (fragment): BLE_KLEPN - Experimental evidence at protein level: Swiss-Prot protein existence level 1. Binding protein with a strong affinity to the bleomycin family of antibiotics. Binds to CL990; an antimitotic-antibiotic compound. From Klebsiella pneumoniae.
   2457..2578    +  polyA_signal   SV40 poly(A) signal: SV40 polyadenylation signal
   2649..2671    -  protein_bind   lac operator (fragment): The lac repressor binds to the lac operator to inhibit transcription in E. coli. This inhibition can be relieved by adding lactose or isopropyl-β-D-thiogalactopyranoside (IPTG). lac repressor encoded by lacI
   2675..2705    -  promoter       lac promoter: promoter for the E. coli lac operon
   2720..2741    -  protein_bind   CAP binding site: CAP binding activates transcription in the presence of cAMP. E. coli catabolite activator protein
   2754..2846    -  CDS            lacI (fragment): lac repressor; lacI; The lac repressor binds to the lac operator to inhibit transcription in E. coli. This inhibition can be relieved by adding lactose or isopropyl-β-D-thiogalactopyranoside (IPTG).
   3029..3617    -  rep_origin     ori: high-copy-number ColE1/pMB1/pBR322/pUC origin of replication
   3788..4648    -  CDS            AmpR: β-lactamase; bla; confers resistance to ampicillin, carbenicillin, and related antibiotics
   4649..4753    -  promoter       AmpR promoter: bla
   4812..4864    -  misc_feature   bom (fragment): basis of mobility region from pBR322
   5019..5398    +  enhancer       CMV enhancer: human cytomegalovirus immediate early enhancer
   5399..5598    +  promoter       CMV promoter: human cytomegalovirus (CMV) immediate early promoter
   5616..5796    +  LTR            5' LTR (truncated): truncated 5' long terminal repeat (LTR) from HIV-1
   5843..5968    +  misc_feature   HIV-1 Ψ: packaging signal of human immunodeficiency virus type 1
   5952..6315    +  CDS            HIV-1 gag (fragment): gag protein from human immunodeficiency virus 1; gag
   6461..6694    +  misc_feature   RRE: The Rev response element (RRE) of HIV-1 allows for Rev-dependent mRNA export from the nucleus to the cytoplasm.
   7071..7171    +  CDS            Rev (fragment): human immunodeficiency virus 1 (HIV-1) Rev protein; rev; enhances nuclear export of unspliced and incompletely spliced viral mRNAs
   7221..7338    +  misc_feature   cPPT/CTS: central polypurine tract and central termination sequence of HIV-1
   7470..7545    +  misc_RNA       gRNA scaffold: guide RNA scaffold for the Streptococcus pyogenes CRISPR/Cas9 system
   7563..7581    +  CDS            small t antigen (fragment): SV40 (simian virus 40) small t antigen
   7607..7818    +  promoter       EF-1α core promoter: core promoter for human elongation factor EF-1α
   7894..9495    +  CDS            dCas9(N): N-terminal portion of catalytically inactive Streptococcus pyogenes dCas9 carrying the D10A mutation (Zetsche et al., 2015)
   9496..11994   +  CDS            Cas9(C): C-terminal portion of Streptococcus pyogenes Cas9 (Zetsche et al., 2015)
  12049..13278   +  CDS            SS18: SSXT_HUMAN - Also known as SSXT, SYT. Experimental evidence at protein level: Swiss-Prot protein existence level 1. Appears to function synergistically with RBM14 as a transcriptional coactivator. Isoform 1 and isoform 2 function in nuclear receptor coactivation. Isoform 1 and isoform 2 function in general transcriptional coactivation. Component of SWI/SNF chromatin remodeling subcomplex GBAF that carries out key enzymatic activities, changing chromatin structure by altering DNA-histone contacts within a nucleosome in an ATP-dependent manner (PubMed:29374058). From Homo sapiens (Human).
  13282..13998   +  CDS            EGFP: EGFP is a basic (constitutively fluorescent) green fluorescent protein published in 1996, derived from Aequorea victoria. It is reported to be a rapidly-maturing weak dimer with moderate acid sensitivity.
  14094..14691   +  CDS            PuroR (fragment): puromycin N-acetyltransferase; pac from Streptomyces; confers resistance to puromycin
  14707..461     +  misc_feature   WPRE (across the origin): woodchuck hepatitis virus posttranscriptional regulatory element
