[The description below was written by a language model from this plasmid's Addgene catalogue record and pLannotate feature annotations shown in this document.]
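Description:
dCas9-SS18_IDR-EGFP is a lentiviral transfer plasmid of about 14.8 kb built on the LentiCRISPRv2 backbone. It expresses a catalytically inactive Streptococcus pyogenes Cas9 fused to a region of human SS18 and to EGFP. In bacteria it is propagated through a high-copy ColE1/pUC-type origin with ampicillin selection (AmpR), and an f1 origin is also present. The viral framework is HIV-1 derived. A CMV enhancer/promoter drives a truncated 5' LTR, followed by the Ψ packaging signal, a gag fragment, the RRE for Rev-dependent export, and a cPPT/CTS. A WPRE and a self-inactivating ΔU3 3' LTR close the provirus. Outside the LTRs sits an SV40/EM7-driven BleoR cassette.

The payload is driven by an EF-1α core promoter, listed as EF1a in the catalogue. The annotated coding regions run in order as dCas9, SS18, EGFP, and then a puromycin N-acetyltransferase sequence annotated as a fragment. Puromycin selection of transduced cells would therefore be expected, but no linker or 2A element between EGFP and PuroR is annotated. The construct name describes the SS18 segment as an intrinsically disordered region. SS18 is a transcriptional coactivator and a component of the GBAF SWI/SNF chromatin remodelling subcomplex.

An S. pyogenes gRNA scaffold lies upstream of the EF-1α promoter, but the feature table annotates neither a U6 promoter nor a spacer, so the record does not establish whether a functional guide cassette is present. The associated publication concerns condensation of human IDRs initiating endogenous transcription. This suggests the fusion is used to recruit the SS18 IDR to guide-specified genomic loci, with EGFP allowing visualisation of its localisation.
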