Addgene plasmid #232763: dCas9-SS18_IDR-EGFP
Purpose: Expresses dCas9-SS18_IDR-EGFP
Depositing lab: Isaac Hilton. Depositing organization: Rice University. Publication: Biomolecular condensation of human IDRs initiates endogenous transcription via intrachromosomal looping or high-density promoter localization. Li J, Liu S, Kim S, Goell J, Drum ZA, Flores JP, Ma AJ, Mahata B, Escobar M, Raterink A, Ahn JH, Teran ER, Guerra-Resendez RS, Zhou Y, Yu B, Diehl MR, Wang GG, Gustavsson AK, Phanstiel DH, Hilton IB. Nucleic Acids Res. 2025 Feb 8;53(4):gkaf056. doi: 10.1093/nar/gkaf056. PubMed 39933697.
Backbone
  Vector backbone: LentiCRISPRv2
  Vector type: Lentiviral
Growth in bacteria
  Bacterial resistance: Ampicillin, 100 μg/mL
  Growth temperature: 37°C
  Growth strain: NEB Stable
  Copy number: High Copy
Gene/Insert
  Gene/Insert name: dCas9-SS18_IDR-EGFP
  Species: H. sapiens (human)
  Entrez Gene: SS18 (a.k.a. SMARCL1, SSXT, SYT)
  Promoter: EF1a
  Cloning method: Gibson Cloning
Terms and licenses: Academic/Nonprofit Terms; Industry Terms: Not Available to Industry
How to cite: dCas9-SS18_IDR-EGFP was a gift from Isaac Hilton (Addgene plasmid # 232763 ; http://n2t.net/addgene:232763 ; RRID:Addgene_232763)
